>Addgene plasmid #138479 | pVSV-G | depositor full sequence | sequence record 267861 | pVSV-G sequence 6508 bps
GCGGCCGCTCTAGAGAGCTTGGCCCATTGCATACGTTGTATCCATATCATAATATGTACATTTATATTGG
CTCATGTCCAACATTACCGCCATGTTGACATTGATTATTGACTAGTTATTAATAGTAATCAATTACGGGG
TCATTAGTTCATAGCCCATATATGGAGTTCCGCGTTACATAACTTACGGTAAATGGCCCGCCTGGCTGAC
CGCCCAACGACCCCCGCCCATTGACGTCAATAATGACGTATGTTCCCATAGTAACGCCAATAGGGACTTT
CCATTGACGTCAATGGGTGGAGTATTTACGGTAAACTGCCCACTTGGCAGTACATCAAGTGTATCATATG
CCAAGTACGCCCCCTATTGACGTCAATGACGGTAAATGGCCCGCCTGGCATTATGCCCAGTACATGACCT
TATGGGACTTTCCTACTTGGCAGTACATCTACGTATTAGTCATCGCTATTACCATGGTGATGCGGTTTTG
GCAGTACATCAATGGGCGTGGATAGCGGTTTGACTCACGGGGATTTCCAAGTCTCCACCCCATTGACGTC
AATGGGAGTTTGTTTTGGCACCAAAATCAACGGGACTTTCCAAAATGTCGTAACAACTCCGCCCCATTGA
CGCAAATGGGCGGTAGGCGTGTACGGTGGGAGGTCTATATAAGCAGAGCTCGTTTAGTGAACCGTCAGAT
CGCCTGGAGACGCCATCCACGCTGTTTTGACCTCCATAGAAGACACCGGGACCGATCCAGCCTCCGGTCG
ACCGATCCTGAGAACTTCAGGGTGAGTTTGGGGACCCTTGATTGTTCTTTCTTTTTCGCTATTGTAAAAT
TCATGTTATATGGAGGGGGCAAAGTTTTCAGGGTGTTGTTTAGAATGGGAAGATGTCCCTTGTATCACCA
TGGACCCTCATGATAATTTTGTTTCTTTCACTTTCTACTCTGTTGACAACCATTGTCTCCTCTTATTTTC
TTTTCATTTTCTGTAACTTTTTCGTTAAACTTTAGCTTGCATTTGTAACGAATTTTTAAATTCACTTTTG
TTTATTTGTCAGATTGTAAGTACTTTCTCTAATCACTTTTTTTTCAAGGCAATCAGGGTATATTATATTG
TACTTCAGCACAGTTTTAGAGAACAATTGTTATAATTAAATGATAAGGTAGAATATTTCTGCATATAAAT
TCTGGCTGGCGTGGAAATATTCTTATTGGTAGAAACAACTACACCCTGGTCATCATCCTGCCTTTCTCTT
TATGGTTACAATGATATACACTGTTTGAGATGAGGATAAAATACTCTGAGTCCAAACCGGGCCCCTCTGC
TAACCATGTTCATGCCTTCTTCTCTTTCCTACAGCTCCTGGGCAACGTGCTGGTTGTTGTGCTGTCTCAT
CATTTTGGCAAAGAATTCCTCGACGGATCCCTCGAGGAATTCTGACACTATGAAGTGCCTTTTGTACTTA
GCCTTTTTATTCATTGGGGTGAATTGC
[1296 nt withheld, positions 1498-2793]
AATCCAATCGAGCTTGTAGAAGGTTGGTTCAGTAGTTGGAAAAGCTCTATTGCCTCTTTTTTCTTTATCA
TAGGGTTAATCATTGGACTATTCTTGGTTCTCCGAGTTGGTATCCATCTTTGCATTAAATTAAAGCACAC
CAAGAAAAGACAGATTTATACAGACATAGAGATGAACCGACTTGGAAAGTAACTCAAATCCTGCACAACA
GATTCTTCATGTTTGGACCAAATCAACTTGTGATACCATGCTCAAAGAGGCCTCAATTATATTTGAGTTT
TTAATTTTTATGAAAAAAAAAAAAAAAAACGGAATTCCTCGAGGGATCCGTCGAGGAATTCACTCCTCAG
GTGCAGGCTGCCTATCAGAAGGTGGTGGCTGGTGTGGCCAATGCCCTGGCTCACAAATACCACTGAGATC
TTTTTCCCTCTGCCAAAAATTATGGGGACATCATGAAGCCCCTTGAGCATCTGACTTCTGGCTAATAAAG
GAAATTTATTTTCATTGCAATAGTGTGTTGGAATTTTTTGTGTCTCTCACTCGGAAGGACATATGGGAGG
GCAAATCATTTAAAACATCAGAATGAGTATTTGGTTTAGAGTTTGGCAACATATGCCCATATGCTGGCTG
CCATGAACAAAGGTTGGCTATAAAGAGGTCATCAGTATATGAAACAGCCCCCTGCTGTCCATTCCTTATT
CCATAGAAAAGCCTTGACTTGAGGTTAGATTTTTTTTATATTTTGTTTTGTGTTATTTTTTTCTTTAACA
TCCCTAAAATTTTCCTTACATGTTTTACTAGCCAGATTTTTCCTCCTCTCCTGACTACTCCCAGTCATAG
CTGTCCCTCTTCTCTTATGGAGATCCCTCGACGGATCGGCCGCAATTCGTAATCATGTCATAGCTGTTTC
CTGTGTGAAATTGTTATCCGCTCACAATTCCACACAACATACGAGCCGGAAGCATAAAGTGTAAAGCCTG
GGGTGCCTAATGAGTGAGCTAACTCACATTAATTGCGTTGCGCTCACTGCCCGCTTTCCAGTCGGGAAAC
CTGTCGTGCCAGCTGCATTAATGAATCGGCCAACGCGCGGGGAGAGGCGGTTTGCGTATTGGGCGCTCTT
CCGCTTCCTCGCTCACTGACTCGCTGCGCTCGGTCGTTCGGCTGCGGCGAGCGGTATCAGCTCACTCAAA
GGCGGTAATACGGTTATCCACAGAATCAGGGGATAACGCAGGAAAGAACATGTGAGCAAAAGGCCAGCAA
AAGGCCAGGAACCGTAAAAAGGCCGCGTTGCTGGCGTTTTTCCATAGGCTCCGCCCCCCTGACGAGCATC
ACAAAAATCGACGCTCAAGTCAGAGGTGGCGAAACCCGACAGGACTATAAAGATACCAGGCGTTTCCCCC
TGGAAGCTCCCTCGTGCGCTCTCCTGTTCCGACCCTGCCGCTTACCGGATACCTGTCCGCCTTTCTCCCT
TCGGGAAGCGTGGCGCTTTCTCATAGCTCACGCTGTAGGTATCTCAGTTCGGTGTAGGTCGTTCGCTCCA
AGCTGGGCTGTGTGCACGAACCCCCCGTTCAGCCCGACCGCTGCGCCTTATCCGGTAACTATCGTCTTGA
GTCCAACCCGGTAAGACACGACTTATCGCCACTGGCAGCAGCCACTGGTAACAGGATTAGCAGAGCGAGG
TATGTAGGCGGTGCTACAGAGTTCTTGAAGTGGTGGCCTAACTACGGCTACACTAGAAGAACAGTATTTG
GTATCTGCGCTCTGCTGAAGCCAGTTACCTTCGGAAAAAGAGTTGGTAGCTCTTGATCCGGCAAACAAAC
CACCGCTGGTAGCGGTGGTTTTTTTGTTTGCAAGCAGCAGATTACGCGCAGAAAAAAAGGATCTCAAGAA
GATCCTTTGATCTTTTCTACGGGGTCTGACGCTCAGTGGAACGAAAACTCACGTTAAGGGATTTTGGTCA
TGAGATTATCAAAAAGGATCTTCACCTAGATCCTTTTAAATTAAAAATGAAGTTTTAAATCAATCTAAAG
TATATATGAGTAAACTTGGTCTGACAGTTACCAATGCTTAATCAGTGAGGCACCTATCTCAGCGATCTGT
CTATTTCGTTCATCCATAGTTGCCTGACTCCCCGTCGTGTAGATAACTACGATACGGGAGGGCTTACCAT
CTGGCCCCAGTGCTGCAATGATACCGCGAGACCCACGCTCACCGGCTCCAGATTTATCAGCAATAAACCA
GCCAGCCGGAAGGGCCGAGCGCAGAAGTGGTCCTGCAACTTTATCCGCCTCCATCCAGTCTATTAATTGT
TGCCGGGAAGCTAGAGTAAGTAGTTCGCCAGTTAATAGTTTGCGCAACGTTGTTGCCATTGCTACAGGCA
TCGTGGTGTCACGCTCGTCGTTTGGTATGGCTTCATTCAGCTCCGGTTCCCAACGATCAAGGCGAGTTAC
ATGATCCCCCATGTTGTGCAAAAAAGCGGGTTAGCTCCTTCGGTCCTCCGATCGTTGTCAGAAGTAAGTT
GGCCGCAGTGTTATCACTCATGGTTATGGCAGCACTGCATAATTCTCTTACTGTCATGCCATCCGTAAGA
TGCTTTTCTGTGACTGGTGAGTACTCAACCAAGTCATTCTGAGAATAGTGTATGCGGCGACCGAGTTGCT
CTTGCCCGGCGTCAATACGGGATAATACCGCGCCACATAGCAGAACTTTAAAAGTGCTCATCATTGGAAA
ACGTTCTTCGGGGCGAAAACTCTCAAGGATCTTACCGCTGTTGAGATCCAGTTCGATGTAACCCACTCGT
GCACCCAACTGATCTTCAGCATCTTTTACTTTCACCAGCGTTTCTGGGTGAGCAAAAACAGGAAGGCAAA
ATGCCGCAAAAAAGGGAATAAGGGCGACACGGAAATGTTGAATACTCATACTCTTCCTTTTTCAATATTA
TTGAAGCATTTATCAGGGTTATTGTCTCATGAGCGGATACATATTTGAATGTATTTAGAAAAATAAACAA
ATAGGGGTTCCGCGCACATTTCCCCGAAAAGTGCCACCTAAATTGTAAGCGTTAATATTTTGTTAAAATT
CGCGTTAAATTTTTGTTAAATCAGCTCATTTTTTAACCAATAGGCCGAAATCGGCAAAATCCCTTATAAA
TCAAAAGAATAGACCGAGATAGGGT
[37 nt withheld, positions 5969-6005]
AAAGAACGTGGACTCCAACGTCAAAGG
[49 nt withheld, positions 6033-6081]
T
[91 nt withheld, positions 6083-6173]
G
[124 nt withheld, positions 6175-6298]
CCCATTCGCCATTCAGGCTGCGCAACTGTTGGGAAGGGCGATCGGTGCGGGCCTCTTCGCTATTACGCCA
GCTGGCGAAAGGGGGATGTGCTGCAAGGCGATTAAGTTGGGTAACGCCAGGGTTTTCCCAGTCACGACGT
TGTAAAACGACGGCCAGTGAGCGCGCGTAATACGACTCACTATAGGGCGAATTGGAGCTCCACCGCGGTG
Features (pLannotate 1.2.2; 17 found; start..end, strand, type, name):
     97..476     +  enhancer       CMV enhancer: human cytomegalovirus immediate early enhancer
    477..680     +  promoter       CMV promoter: human cytomegalovirus (CMV) immediate early promoter
    792..1364    +  intron         β-globin intron: intron from rabbit β-globin gene
   1450..2985    +  CDS            VSV-G (sequence partly withheld): vesicular stomatitis virus G glycoprotein Indiana strain
   3129..3206    +  CDS            HBB (fragment): HBB_PONPY - Experimental evidence at transcript level: Swiss-Prot protein existence level 2. Involved in oxygen transport from the lung to the various peripheral tissues. From Pongo pygmaeus (Bornean orangutan).
   3277..3332    +  polyA_signal   β-globin poly(A) signal: rabbit β-globin polyadenylation signal (Gil and Proudfoot, 1987)
   3714..3730    -  protein_bind   lac operator: The lac repressor binds to the lac operator to inhibit transcription in E. coli. This inhibition can be relieved by adding lactose or isopropyl-β-D-thiogalactopyranoside (IPTG). lac repressor encoded by lacI
   3738..3768    -  promoter       lac promoter: promoter for the E. coli lac operon
   3783..3804    -  protein_bind   CAP binding site: CAP binding activates transcription in the presence of cAMP. E. coli catabolite activator protein
   3817..3909    -  CDS            lacI (fragment): lac repressor; lacI; The lac repressor binds to the lac operator to inhibit transcription in E. coli. This inhibition can be relieved by adding lactose or isopropyl-β-D-thiogalactopyranoside (IPTG).
   4092..4680    -  rep_origin     ori: high-copy-number ColE1/pMB1/pBR322/pUC origin of replication
   4851..5712    -  CDS            AmpR (fragment): β-lactamase; bla; confers resistance to ampicillin, carbenicillin, and related antibiotics
   5713..5817    -  promoter       AmpR promoter: bla
   5870..6298    -  rep_origin     f1 ori (sequence partly withheld): f1 bacteriophage origin of replication; arrow indicates direction of (+) strand synthesis
   6303..6458    -  CDS            lacZα (fragment): LacZα fragment of β-galactosidase; lacZ fragment
   6466..6484    +  promoter       T7 promoter: promoter for bacteriophage T7 RNA polymerase
   6493..14      +  misc_feature   MCS (fragment) (across the origin): pBluescript multiple cloning site
