>Addgene plasmid #138479 | pVSV-G | addgene full sequence | sequence record 275569 | Addgene NGS Result
GTGATGCGGTTTTGGCAGTACATCAATGGGCGTGGATAGCGGTTTGACTCACGGGGATTTCCAAGTCTCC
ACCCCATTGACGTCAATGGGAGTTTGTTTTGGCACCAAAATCAACGGGACTTTCCAAAATGTCGTAACAA
CTCCGCCCCATTGACGCAAATGGGCGGTAGGCGTGTACGGTGGGAGGTCTATATAAGCAGAGCTCGTTTA
GTGAACCGTCAGATCGCCTGGAGACGCCATCCACGCTGTTTTGACCTCCATAGAAGACACCGGGACCGAT
CCAGCCTCCGGTCGACCGATCCTGAGAACTTCAGGGTGAGTTTGGGGACCCTTGATTGTTCTTTCTTTTT
CGCTATTGTAAAATTCATGTTATATGGAGGGGGCAAAGTTTTCAGGGTGTTGTTTAGAATGGGAAGATGT
CCCTTGTATCACCATGGACCCTCATGATAATTTTGTTTCTTTCACTTTCTACTCTGTTGACAACCATTGT
CTCCTCTTATTTTCTTTTCATTTTCTGTAACTTTTTCGTTAAACTTTAGCTTGCATTTGTAACGAATTTT
TAAATTCACTTTTGTTTATTTGTCAGATTGTAAGTACTTTCTCTAATCACTTTTTTTTCAAGGCAATCAG
GGTATATTATATTGTACTTCAGCACAGTTTTAGAGAACAATTGTTATAATTAAATGATAAGGTAGAATAT
TTCTGCATATAAATTCTGGCTGGCGTGGAAATATTCTTATTGGTAGAAACAACTACACCCTGGTCATCAT
CCTGCCTTTCTCTTTATGGTTACAATGATATACACTGTTTGAGATGAGGATAAAATACTCTGAGTCCAAA
CCGGGCCCCTCTGCTAACCATGTTCATGCCTTCTTCTCTTTCCTACAGCTCCTGGGCAACGTGCTGGTTG
TTGTGCTGTCTCATCATTTTGGCAAAGAATTCCTCGACGGATCCCTCGAGGAATTCTGACACTATGAAGT
GCCTTTTGTACTTAGCCTTTTTATTCATTGGGGTGAATTGC
[1296 nt withheld, positions 1022-2317]
AATCCAATCGAGCTTGTAGAAGGTTGGTTCAGTAGTTGGAAAAGCTCTATTGCCTCTTTTTTCTTTATCA
TAGGGTTAATCATTGGACTATTCTTGGTTCTCCGAGTTGGTATCCATCTTTGCATTAAATTAAAGCACAC
CAAGAAAAGACAGATTTATACAGACATAGAGATGAACCGACTTGGAAAGTAACTCAAATCCTGCACAACA
GATTCTTCATGTTTGGACCAAATCAACTTGTGATACCATGCTCAAAGAGGCCTCAATTATATTTGAGTTT
TTAATTTTTATGAAAAAAAAAAAAAAAAACGGAATTCCTCGAGGGATCCGTCGAGGAATTCACTCCTCAG
GTGCAGGCTGCCTATCAGAAGGTGGTGGCTGGTGTGGCCAATGCCCTGGCTCACAAATACCACTGAGATC
TTTTTCCCTCTGCCAAAAATTATGGGGACATCATGAAGCCCCTTGAGCATCTGACTTCTGGCTAATAAAG
GAAATTTATTTTCATTGCAATAGTGTGTTGGAATTTTTTGTGTCTCTCACTCGGAAGGACATATGGGAGG
GCAAATCATTTAAAACATCAGAATGAGTATTTGGTTTAGAGTTTGGCAACATATGCCCATATGCTGGCTG
CCATGAACAAAGGTTGGCTATAAAGAGGTCATCAGTATATGAAACAGCCCCCTGCTGTCCATTCCTTATT
CCATAGAAAAGCCTTGACTTGAGGTTAGATTTTTTTTATATTTTGTTTTGTGTTATTTTTTTCTTTAACA
TCCCTAAAATTTTCCTTACATGTTTTACTAGCCAGATTTTTCCTCCTCTCCTGACTACTCCCAGTCATAG
CTGTCCCTCTTCTCTTATGGAGATCCCTCGACGGATCGGCCGCAATTCGTAATCATGTCATAGCTGTTTC
CTGTGTGAAATTGTTATCCGCTCACAATTCCACACAACATACGAGCCGGAAGCATAAAGTGTAAAGCCTG
GGGTGCCTAATGAGTGAGCTAACTCACATTAATTGCGTTGCGCTCACTGCCCGCTTTCCAGTCGGGAAAC
CTGTCGTGCCAGCTGCATTAATGAATCGGCCAACGCGCGGGGAGAGGCGGTTTGCGTATTGGGCGCTCTT
CCGCTTCCTCGCTCACTGACTCGCTGCGCTCGGTCGTTCGGCTGCGGCGAGCGGTATCAGCTCACTCAAA
GGCGGTAATACGGTTATCCACAGAATCAGGGGATAACGCAGGAAAGAACATGTGAGCAAAAGGCCAGCAA
AAGGCCAGGAACCGTAAAAAGGCCGCGTTGCTGGCGTTTTTCCATAGGCTCCGCCCCCCTGACGAGCATC
ACAAAAATCGACGCTCAAGTCAGAGGTGGCGAAACCCGACAGGACTATAAAGATACCAGGCGTTTCCCCC
TGGAAGCTCCCTCGTGCGCTCTCCTGTTCCGACCCTGCCGCTTACCGGATACCTGTCCGCCTTTCTCCCT
TCGGGAAGCGTGGCGCTTTCTCATAGCTCACGCTGTAGGTATCTCAGTTCGGTGTAGGTCGTTCGCTCCA
AGCTGGGCTGTGTGCACGAACCCCCCGTTCAGCCCGACCGCTGCGCCTTATCCGGTAACTATCGTCTTGA
GTCCAACCCGGTAAGACACGACTTATCGCCACTGGCAGCAGCCACTGGTAACAGGATTAGCAGAGCGAGG
TATGTAGGCGGTGCTACAGAGTTCTTGAAGTGGTGGCCTAACTACGGCTACACTAGAAGAACAGTATTTG
GTATCTGCGCTCTGCTGAAGCCAGTTACCTTCGGAAAAAGAGTTGGTAGCTCTTGATCCGGCAAACAAAC
CACCGCTGGTAGCGGTGGTTTTTTTGTTTGCAAGCAGCAGATTACGCGCAGAAAAAAAGGATCTCAAGAA
GATCCTTTGATCTTTTCTACGGGGTCTGACGCTCAGTGGAACGAAAACTCACGTTAAGGGATTTTGGTCA
TGAGATTATCAAAAAGGATCTTCACCTAGATCCTTTTAAATTAAAAATGAAGTTTTAAATCAATCTAAAG
TATATATGAGTAAACTTGGTCTGACAGTTACCAATGCTTAATCAGTGAGGCACCTATCTCAGCGATCTGT
CTATTTCGTTCATCCATAGTTGCCTGACTCCCCGTCGTGTAGATAACTACGATACGGGAGGGCTTACCAT
CTGGCCCCAGTGCTGCAATGATACCGCGAGACCCACGCTCACCGGCTCCAGATTTATCAGCAATAAACCA
GCCAGCCGGAAGGGCCGAGCGCAGAAGTGGTCCTGCAACTTTATCCGCCTCCATCCAGTCTATTAATTGT
TGCCGGGAAGCTAGAGTAAGTAGTTCGCCAGTTAATAGTTTGCGCAACGTTGTTGCCATTGCTACAGGCA
TCGTGGTGTCACGCTCGTCGTTTGGTATGGCTTCATTCAGCTCCGGTTCCCAACGATCAAGGCGAGTTAC
ATGATCCCCCATGTTGTGCAAAAAAGCGGTTAGCTCCTTCGGTCCTCCGATCGTTGTCAGAAGTAAGTTG
GCCGCAGTGTTATCACTCATGGTTATGGCAGCACTGCATAATTCTCTTACTGTCATGCCATCCGTAAGAT
GCTTTTCTGTGACTGGTGAGTACTCAACCAAGTCATTCTGAGAATAGTGTATGCGGCGACCGAGTTGCTC
TTGCCCGGCGTCAATACGGGATAATACCGCGCCACATAGCAGAACTTTAAAAGTGCTCATCATTGGAAAA
CGTTCTTCGGGGCGAAAACTCTCAAGGATCTTACCGCTGTTGAGATCCAGTTCGATGTAACCCACTCGTG
CACCCAACTGATCTTCAGCATCTTTTACTTTCACCAGCGTTTCTGGGTGAGCAAAAACAGGAAGGCAAAA
TGCCGCAAAAAAGGGAATAAGGGCGACACGGAAATGTTGAATACTCATACTCTTCCTTTTTCAATATTAT
TGAAGCATTTATCAGGGTTATTGTCTCATGAGCGGATACATATTTGAATGTATTTAGAAAAATAAACAAA
TAGGGGTTCCGCGCACATTTCCCCGAAAAGTGCCACCTAAATTGTAAGCGTTAATATTTTGTTAAAATTC
GCGTTAAATTTTTGTTAAATCAGCTCATTTTTTAACCAATAGGCCGAAATCGGCAAAATCCCTTATAAAT
CAAAAGAATAGACCGAGATAGGGT
[37 nt withheld, positions 5492-5528]
AAAGAACGTGGACTCCAACGTCAAAGG
[49 nt withheld, positions 5556-5604]
T
[91 nt withheld, positions 5606-5696]
G
[124 nt withheld, positions 5698-5821]
CCCATTCGCCATTCAGGCTGCGCAACTGTTGGGAAGGGCGATCGGTGCGGGCCTCTTCGCTATTACGCCA
GCTGGCGAAAGGGGGATGTGCTGCAAGGCGATTAAGTTGGGTAACGCCAGGGTTTTCCCAGTCACGACGT
TGTAAAACGACGGCCAGTGAGCGCGCGTAATACGACTCACTATAGGGCGAATTGGAGCTCCACCGCGGTG
GCGGCCGCTCTAGAGAGCTTGGCCCATTGCATACGTTGTATCCATATCATAATATGTACATTTATATTGG
CTCATGTCCAACATTACCGCCATGTTGACATTGATTATTGACTAGTTATTAATAGTAATCAATTACGGGG
TCATTAGTTCATAGCCCATATATGGAGTTCCGCGTTACATAACTTACGGTAAATGGCCCGCCTGGCTGAC
CGCCCAACGACCCCCGCCCATTGACGTCAATAATGACGTATGTTCCCATAGTAACGCCAATAGGGACTTT
CCATTGACGTCAATGGGTGGAGTATTTACGGTAAACTGCCCACTTGGCAGTACATCAAGTGTATCATATG
CCAAGTACGCCCCCTATTGACGTCAATGACGGTAAATGGCCCGCCTGGCATTATGCCCAGTACATGACCT
TATGGGACTTTCCTACTTGGCAGTACATCTACGTATTAGTCATCGCTATTACCATG
Features (pLannotate 1.2.2; 17 found; start..end, strand, type, name):
      1..204     +  promoter       CMV promoter: human cytomegalovirus (CMV) immediate early promoter
    316..888     +  intron         β-globin intron: intron from rabbit β-globin gene
    974..2509    +  CDS            VSV-G (sequence partly withheld): vesicular stomatitis virus G glycoprotein Indiana strain
   2653..2730    +  CDS            HBB (fragment): HBB_PONPY - Experimental evidence at transcript level: Swiss-Prot protein existence level 2. Involved in oxygen transport from the lung to the various peripheral tissues. From Pongo pygmaeus (Bornean orangutan).
   2801..2856    +  polyA_signal   β-globin poly(A) signal: rabbit β-globin polyadenylation signal (Gil and Proudfoot, 1987)
   3238..3254    -  protein_bind   lac operator: The lac repressor binds to the lac operator to inhibit transcription in E. coli. This inhibition can be relieved by adding lactose or isopropyl-β-D-thiogalactopyranoside (IPTG). lac repressor encoded by lacI
   3262..3292    -  promoter       lac promoter: promoter for the E. coli lac operon
   3307..3328    -  protein_bind   CAP binding site: CAP binding activates transcription in the presence of cAMP. E. coli catabolite activator protein
   3341..3433    -  CDS            lacI (fragment): lac repressor; lacI; The lac repressor binds to the lac operator to inhibit transcription in E. coli. This inhibition can be relieved by adding lactose or isopropyl-β-D-thiogalactopyranoside (IPTG).
   3616..4204    -  rep_origin     ori: high-copy-number ColE1/pMB1/pBR322/pUC origin of replication
   4375..5235    -  CDS            AmpR: β-lactamase; bla; confers resistance to ampicillin, carbenicillin, and related antibiotics
   5236..5340    -  promoter       AmpR promoter: bla
   5393..5821    -  rep_origin     f1 ori (sequence partly withheld): f1 bacteriophage origin of replication; arrow indicates direction of (+) strand synthesis
   5826..5981    -  CDS            lacZα (fragment): LacZα fragment of β-galactosidase; lacZ fragment
   5989..6007    +  promoter       T7 promoter: promoter for bacteriophage T7 RNA polymerase
   6016..6045    +  misc_feature   MCS (fragment): pBluescript multiple cloning site
   6128..6507    +  enhancer       CMV enhancer: human cytomegalovirus immediate early enhancer
