[The description below was written by a language model from this plasmid's Addgene catalogue record and pLannotate feature annotations shown in this document.]
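Description:
pVSV-G is a mammalian expression plasmid of about 6.5 kb, built on a pCMV-type backbone, that supplies the vesicular stomatitis virus G glycoprotein (annotated as the Indiana strain) as an envelope protein. It is propagated in E. coli as a high-copy plasmid through a ColE1/pUC-type origin and selected with ampicillin via the β-lactamase gene and its own promoter. The backbone also carries an f1 phage origin and pBluescript-derived remnants: a T7 promoter, fragments of the multiple cloning site and lacZα, the lac promoter/operator with its CAP binding site, and a short lacI fragment. These have no evident role in the construct's use. No mammalian selection marker is annotated, which fits transient transfection.

The expression cassette consists of the human cytomegalovirus immediate early enhancer and promoter, followed by a rabbit β-globin intron, which typically improves transcript processing and expression, then the VSV-G coding sequence. It is terminated by a rabbit β-globin polyadenylation signal. A short β-globin coding fragment annotated between the VSV-G gene and the poly(A) signal is most likely residual globin exon sequence belonging to the 3′ region rather than a functional tag.

According to the record, the plasmid is used to pseudotype NanoMEDIC particles, extracellular nanovesicles designed to package Cas9 protein and sgRNA. VSV-G expressed in producer cells is incorporated into the particle membrane, giving broad tropism and mediating fusion with target cells. Two sequence records are provided, a depositor sequence and a sequencing result. They differ by one nucleotide in length and in their start coordinate, and the depositor version's AmpR is flagged as a fragment, but they show the same set and order of features.
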