Addgene plasmid #138479: pVSV-G
Purpose: Expresses VSV-G envelop protein for pseudotyping NanoMEDIC particle.
Depositing lab: Akitsu Hotta. Depositing organization: Kyoto University, Center for iPS Cell Research and Application. Publication: Extracellular nanovesicles for packaging of CRISPR-Cas9 protein and sgRNA to induce therapeutic exon skipping. Gee P, Lung MSY, Okuzaki Y, Sasakawa N, Iguchi T, Makita Y, Hozumi H, Miura Y, Yang LF, Iwasaki M, Wang XH, Waller MA, Shirai N, Abe YO, Fujita Y, Watanabe K, Kagita A, Iwabuchi KA, Yasuda M, Xu H, Noda T, Komano J, Sakurai H, Inukai N, Hotta A. Nat Commun. 2020 Mar 13;11(1):1334. doi: 10.1038/s41467-020-14957-y. PubMed 32170079.
Backbone
  Vector backbone: pCMV vector
  Backbone size w/o insert (bp): 4972
  Total vector size (bp): 6508
  Vector type: Mammalian Expression
Growth in bacteria
  Bacterial resistance: Ampicillin, 100 μg/mL
  Growth temperature: 37°C
  Growth strain: DH5alpha
  Copy number: High Copy
Gene/Insert
  Gene/Insert name: VSV-G envelop protein (alt name: vesicular stomatitis virus glycoprotein)
  Species: Vesicular stomatitis virus
Terms and licenses: Academic/Nonprofit Terms; Industry Terms: Not Available to Industry
How to cite: pVSV-G was a gift from Akitsu Hotta (Addgene plasmid # 138479 ; http://n2t.net/addgene:138479 ; RRID:Addgene_138479)
